>Addgene plasmid #246070 | ED_p_060 | addgene full sequence | sequence record 488899 | Addgene NGS Result
TTAATACGACTCACTATAGGGAGACCACAACGGTTTCCCTCTAGTGCCGGCTCCGGAGAGCTCTTTAATT
AAGCGGCCGCCCTGCAGGACTCGAGTTCTAGAAATAATTTTGTTTAACTTTAAGAAGGAGATATACATAT
GTACATAGCGATAGATGGCGATGATGTGGGGAGAAAAATAACCTCATCATACTTATCCAACTCAGAAGAG
AGGTTGACATACATAAGCAACAAATTAAATGATACCACAAAAAAAATATCTAAAATGCTTTTATCCAATG
GATTTGAGATAATTTTCCAAGCCGCAGATGGTGTTACAGCGAAAACAGACAACGAGGTCAATCTTAACTT
TGTTTTTGATAAGATAAAATCCTATTCCTTTGACGAAATTACATTTTCAGCTGGTGTGGGAGCGAATCTA
AGAGAAGCCTATGTTGCACTGTTAAATTCTAAAAGCAACGGTAAGAATATGATTTCTATTTACAAAGACA
TATTAGAAAACCTGTACTTCCAATCCGGCTCTAGCGGCTCTATGAAAATCGAAGAAGGTAAACTGGTAAT
CTGGATTAACGGCGATAAAGGCTATAACGGTCTCGCTGAAGTCGGTAAGAAATTCGAGAAAGATACCGGA
ATTAAAGTCACCGTTGAGCATCCGGATAAACTGGAAGAGAAATTCCCACAGGTTGCGGCAACTGGCGATG
GCCCTGACATTATCTTCTGGGCACACGACCGCTTTGGTGGCTACGCTCAATCTGGCCTGTTGGCTGAAAT
CACCCCGGACAAAGCGTTCCAGGACAAGCTGTATCCGTTTACCTGGGATGCCGTACGTTACAACGGCAAG
CTGATTGCTTACCCGATCGCTGTTGAAGCGTTATCGCTGATTTATAACAAAGATCTGCTGCCGAACCCGC
CAAAAACCTGGGAAGAGATCCCGGCGCTGGATAAAGAACTGAAAGCGAAAGGTAAGAGCGCGCTGATGTT
CAACCTGCAAGAACCGTACTTCACCTGGCCGCTGATTGCTGCTGACGGGGGTTATGCGTTCAAGTATGAA
AACGGCAAGTACGACATTAAAGACGTGGGCGTGGATAACGCTGGCGCGAAAGCGGGTCTGACCTTCCTGG
TTGACCTGATTAAAAACAAACACATGAATGCAGACACCGATTACTCCATCGCAGAAGCTGCCTTTAATAA
AGGCGAAACAGCGATGACCATCAACGGCCCGTGGGCATGGTCCAACATCGACACCAGCAAAGTGAATTAT
GGTGTAACGGTACTGCCGACCTTCAAGGGTCAACCATCCAAACCGTTCGTTGGCGTGCTGAGCGCAGGTA
TTAACGCCGCCAGTCCGAACAAAGAGCTGGCAAAAGAGTTCCTCGAAAACTATCTGCTGACTGATGAAGG
TCTGGAAGCGGTTAATAAAGACAAACCGCTGGGTGCCGTAGCGCTGAAGTCTTACGAGGAAGAGTTGGCG
AAAGATCCACGTATTGCCGCCACTATGGAAAACGCCCAGAAAGGTGAAATCATGCCGAACATCCCGCAGA
TGTCCGCTTTCTGGTATGCCGTGCGTACTGCGGTGATCAACGCCGCCAGCGGTCGTCAGACTGTCGATGA
AGCCCTGAAAGACGCGCAGACTGGTTCTTCTCACCATCACCATCACCATCACCATCACCATTAACATTGG
AAGTGGATAACGGATCCGCGATCGCGGCGCGCCACCTGGTGGCCGGCCGGTACCACGCGTGCGCGCTGAT
CCGGCTGCTAACAAAGCCCGAAAGGAAGCTGAGTTGGCTGCTGCCACCGCTGAGCAATAACTAGCATAAC
CCCTTGGGGCCTCTAAACGGGTCTTGAGGGGTTTTTTGCTGAAAGGAGGAACTATATCCGGATATCCACA
GGACGGGTGTGGTCGCCATGATCGCGTAGTCGATAGTGGCTCCAAGTAGCGAAGCGAGCAGGACTGGGCG
GCGGCCAAAGCGGTCGGACAGTGCTCCGAGAACGGGTGCGCATAGAAATTGCATCAACGCATATAGCGCT
AGCAGCACGCCATAGTGACTGGCGATGCTGTCGGAATGGACGATATCCCGCAAGAGGCCCGGCAGTACCG
GCATAACCAAGCCTATGCCTACAGCATCCAGGGTGACGGTGCCGAGGATGACGATGAGCGCATTGTTAGA
TTTCATACACGGTGCCTGACTGCGTTAGCAATTTAACTGTGATAAACTACCGCATTAAAGCTTATCGATG
ATAAGCTGTCAAACATGAGAATTCTTGAAGACGAAAGGGCCTCGTGATACGCCTATTTTTATAGGTTAAT
GTCATGATAATAATGGTTTCTTAGACGTCAGGTGGCACTTTTCGGGGAAATGTGCGCGGAACCCCTATTT
GTTTATTTTTCTAAATACATTCAAATATGTATCCGCTCATGAGACAATAACCCTGATAAATGCTTCAATA
ACATTGAAAAAGGAAGAGTATGAGTATTCAACATTTCCGTGTCGCCCTTATTCCCTTTTTTGCGGCATTT
TGCCTTCCTGTTTTTGCTCACCCAGAAACGCTGGTGAAAGTAAAAGATGCTGAAGATCAGTTGGGTGCAC
GAGTGGGTTACATCGAACTGGATCTCAACAGCGGTAAGATCCTTGAGAGTTTTCGCCCCGAAGAACGTTT
TCCAATGATGAGCACTTTTAAAGTTCTGCTATGTGGCGCGGTATTATCCCGTGTTGACGCCGGGCAAGAG
CAACTCGGTCGCCGCATACACTATTCTCAGAATGACTTGGTTGAGTACTCACCAGTCACAGAAAAGCATC
TTACGGATGGCATGACAGTAAGAGAATTATGCAGTGCTGCCATAACCATGAGTGATAACACTGCGGCCAA
CTTACTTCTGACAACGATCGGAGGACCGAAGGAGCTAACCGCTTTTTTGCACAACATGGGGGATCATGTA
ACTCGCCTTGATCGTTGGGAACCGGAGCTGAATGAAGCCATACCAAACGACGAGCGTGACACCACGATGC
CTGCAGCAATGGCAACAACGTTGCGCAAACTATTAACTGGCGAACTACTTACTCTAGCTTCCCGGCAACA
ATTAATAGACTGGATGGAGGCGGATAAAGTTGCAGGACCACTTCTGCGCTCGGCCCTTCCGGCTGGCTGG
TTTATTGCTGATAAATCTGGAGCCGGTGAGCGTGGGTCTCGCGGTATCATTGCAGCACTGGGGCCAGATG
GTAAGCCCTCCCGTATCGTAGTTATCTACACGACGGGGAGTCAGGCAACTATGGATGAACGAAATAGACA
GATCGCTGAGATAGGTGCCTCACTGATTAAGCATTGGTAACTGTCAGACCAAGTTTACTCATATATACTT
TAGATTGATTTAAAACTTCATTTTTAATTTAAAAGGATCTAGGTGAAGATCCTTTTTGATAATCTCATGA
CCAAAATCCCTTAACGTGAGTTTTCGTTCCACTGAGCGTCAGACCCCGTAGAAAAGATCAAAGGATCTTC
TTGAGATCCTTTTTTTCTGCGCGTAATCTGCTGCTTGCAAACAAAAAAACCACCGCTACCAGCGGTGGTT
TGTTTGCCGGATCAAGAGCTACCAACTCTTTTTCCGAAGGTAACTGGCTTCAGCAGAGCGCAGATACCAA
ATACTGTCCTTCTAGTGTAGCCGTAGTTAGGCCACCACTTCAAGAACTCTGTAGCACCGCCTACATACCT
CGCTCTGCTAATCCTGTTACCAGTGGCTGCTGCCAGTGGCGATAAGTCGTGTCTTACCGGGTTGGACTCA
AGACGATAGTTACCGGATAAGGCGCAGCGGTCGGGCTGAACGGGGGGTTCGTGCACACAGCCCAGCTTGG
AGCGAACGACCTACACCGAACTGAGATACCTACAGCGTGAGCTATGAGAAAGCGCCACGCTTCCCGAAGG
GAGAAAGGCGGACAGGTATCCGGTAAGCGGCAGGGTCGGAACAGGAGAGCGCACGAGGGAGCTTCCAGGG
GGAAACGCCTGGTATCTTTATAGTCCTGTCGGGTTTCGCCACCTCTGACTTGAGCGTCGATTTTTGTGAT
GCTCGTCAGGGGGGCGGAGCCTATGGAAAAACGCCAGCAACGCGGCCTTTTTACGGTTCCTGGCCTTTTG
CTGGCCTTTTGCTCACATGTTCTTTCCTGCGTTATCCCCTGATTCTGTGGATAACCGTATTACCGCCTTT
GAGTGAGCTGATACCGCTCGCCGCAGCCGAACGACCGAGCGCAGCGAGTCAGTGAGCGAGGAAGCGGAAG
AGCGCCTGATGCGGTATTTTCTCCTTACGCATCTGTGCGGTATTTCACACCGCAATGGTGCACTCTCAGT
ACAATCTGCTCTGATGCCGCATAGTTAAGCCAGTATACACTCCGCTATCGCTACGTGACTGGGTCATGGC
TGCGCCCCGACACCCGCCAACACCCGCTGACGCGCCCTGACGGGCTTGTCTGCTCCCGGCATCCGCTTAC
AGACAAGCTGTGACCGTCTCCGGGAGCTGCATGTGTCAGAGGTTTTCACCGTCATCACCGAAACGCGCGA
GGCAGCTGCGGTAAAGCTCATCAGCGTGGTCGTGAAGCGATTCACAGATGTCTGCCTGTTCATCCGCGTC
CAGCTCGTTGAGTTTCTCCAGAAGCGTTAATGTCTGGCTTCTGATAAAGCGGGCCATGTTAAGGGCGGTT
TTTTCCTGTTTGGTCACTGATGCCTCCGTGTAAGGGGGATTTCTGTTCATGGGGGTAATGATACCGATGA
AACGAGAGAGGATGCTCACGATACGGGTTACTGATGATGAACATGCCCGGTTACTGGAACGTTGTGAGGG
TAAACAACTGGCGGTATGGATGCGGCGGGACCAGAGAAAAATCACTCAGGGTCAATGCCAGCGCTTCGTT
AATACAGATGTAGGTGTTCCACAGGGTAGCCAGCAGCATCCTGCGATGCAGATCCGGAACATAATGGTGC
AGGGCGCTGACTTCCGCGTTTCCAGACTTTACGAAACACGGAAACCGAAGACCATTCATGTTGTTGCTCA
GGTCGCAGACGTTTTGCAGCAGCAGTCGCTTCACGTTCGCTCGCGTATCGGTGATTCATTCTGCTAACCA
GTAAGGCAACCCCGCCAGCCTAGCCGGGTCCTCAACGACAGGAGCACGATCATGCGCACCCGTGGCCAGG
ACCCAACGCTGCCCGAGATGCGCCGCGTGCGGCTGCTGGAGATGGCGGACGCGATGGATATGTTCTGCCA
AGGGTTGGTTTGCGCATTCACAGTTCTCCGCAAGAATTGATTGGCTCCAATTCTTGGAGTGGTGAATCCG
TTAGCGAGGTGCCGCCGGCTTCCATTCAGGTCGAGGTGGCCCGGCTCCATGCACCGCGACGCAACGCGGG
GAGGCAGACAAGGTATAGGGCGGCGCCTACAATCCATGCCAACCCGTTCCATGTGCTCGCCGAGGCGGCA
TAAATCGCCGTGACGATCAGCGGTCCAATGATCGAAGTTAGGCTGGTAAGAGCCGCGAGCGATCCTTGAA
GCTGTCCCTGATGGTCGTCATCTACCTGCCTGGACAGCATGGCCTGCAACGCGGGCATCCCGATGCCGCC
GGAAGCGAGAAGAATCATAATGGGGAAGGCCATCCAGCCTCGCGTCGCGAACGCCAGCAAGACGTAGCCC
AGCGCGTCGGCCGCCATGCCGGCGATAATGGCCTGCTTCTCGCCGAAACGTTTGGTGGCGGGACCAGTGA
CGAAGGCTTGAGCGAGGGCGTGCAAGATTCCGAATACCGCAAGCGACAGGCCGATCATCGTCGCGCTCCA
GCGAAAGCGGTCCTCGCCGAAAATGACCCAGAGCGCTGCCGGCACCTGTCCTACGAGTTGCATGATAAAG
AAGACAGTCATAAGTGCGGCGACGATAGTCATGCCCCGCGCCCACCGGAAGGAGCTGACTGGGTTGAAGG
CTCTCAAGGGCATCGGTCGACGCTCTCCCTTATGCGACTCCTGCATTAGGAAGCAGCCCAGTAGTAGGTT
GAGGCCGTTGAGCACCGCCGCCGCAAGGAATGGTGCATGCAAGGAGATGGCGCCCAACAGTCCCCCGGCC
ACGGGGCCTGCCACCATACCCACGCCGAAACAAGCGCTCATGAGCCCGAAGTGGCGAGCCCGATCTTCCC
CATCGGTGATGTCGGCGATATAGGCGCCAGCAACCGCACCTGTGGCGCCGGTGATGCCGGCCACGATGCG
TCCGGCGTAGAGGATCGAGATCTCGATCCCGCGAAA
Features (pLannotate 1.2.2; 16 found; start..end, strand, type, name):
      2..20      +  promoter       T7 promoter: promoter for bacteriophage T7 RNA polymerase
    109..131     +  RBS            RBS: efficient ribosome binding site from bacteriophage T7 gene 10 (Olins and Rangwala, 1989)
    496..512     +  CDS            TEV site (fragment): tobacco etch virus (TEV) protease recognition and cleavage site
    532..1632    +  CDS            MBP: maltose binding protein from E. coli; malE (mutated); This version of the gene does not encode a signal sequence, so MBP will remain in the cytosol.
   1642..1671    +  CDS            10xHis: 10xHis affinity tag
   1754..1803    +  CDS            SET1 (fragment): solubility-enhancement tag derived from T7 phage gene 10B
   1811..1858    +  terminator     T7 terminator: transcription terminator for bacteriophage T7 RNA polymerase
   1884..2176    -  CDS            TcR (fragment): tetracycline efflux protein; tet; confers resistance to tetracycline
   2224..2252    -  promoter       tet promoter: E. coli promoter for tetracycline efflux protein gene
   2365..2469    +  promoter       AmpR promoter: bla
   2470..3330    +  CDS            AmpR: β-lactamase; bla; confers resistance to ampicillin, carbenicillin, and related antibiotics
   3501..4089    +  rep_origin     ori: high-copy-number ColE1/pMB1/pBR322/pUC origin of replication
   4275..4414    -  misc_feature   bom: basis of mobility region from pBR322
   4516..4707    -  CDS            rop: Rop protein, which maintains plasmids at low copy number; rop
   4724..5104    +  CDS            YPB1_ECOLX: Protein predicted: Swiss-Prot protein existence level 4. From Escherichia coli.
   5346..6246    -  CDS            TcR (fragment): tetracycline efflux protein; tet; confers resistance to tetracycline
