[The description below was written by a language model from this plasmid's Addgene catalogue record and pLannotate feature annotations shown in this document.]
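Description:
ED_p_060 is a 6,266 nt bacterial expression plasmid built on a pET18 backbone for producing the minimal CRISPR polymerase (mCpol) from the E. coli strain ECOR31 as a tagged recombinant protein. Transcription is driven by a bacteriophage T7 promoter followed by the strong T7 gene 10 ribosome binding site and is ended by a T7 terminator. Expression therefore depends on a host that supplies T7 RNA polymerase. No lac operator or lacI gene appears in the feature table.

The mCpol coding sequence is not annotated by the automated feature caller. By position it should lie in the gap between the ribosome binding site and the TEV site. Downstream, and in frame according to the stated purpose, are a TEV protease recognition site, a signal-sequence-free (cytosolic) maltose binding protein and a 10xHis tag. This C-terminal arrangement lets MBP aid solubility and lets either amylose or immobilised-metal affinity be used for capture. TEV cleavage can then release mCpol from the tag. A short match to a T7 gene 10B-derived solubility tag just before the terminator is probably residual vector sequence rather than part of the fusion.

The plasmid is maintained through a ColE1/pMB1-type origin and selected with ampicillin via β-lactamase expressed from its own promoter. The backbone retains pBR322-derived elements, including bom, rop and fragments of the tetracycline resistance gene with its promoter. These fragments are not expected to confer tetracycline resistance. The record lists the plasmid as high copy, although a rop gene is usually associated with lower copy number. The associated work concerns a miniature Cas10-like enzyme involved in bacterial immune signalling, so the plasmid most likely serves to purify mCpol for biochemical study.
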