Addgene plasmid #246070: ED_p_060
Purpose: ECOR31 mCpol bacterial expression under T7 promoter, C-term TEV-MBP-HIS10
Depositing lab: Jennifer Doudna. Depositing organization: University of California, Berkeley. Publication: A miniature CRISPR-Cas10 enzyme confers immunity by an inverse signaling pathway. Doherty EE, Adler BA, Yoon PH, Hsieh K, Loi K, Armbuster EG, Lahiri A, Bolling CS, Wilcox XE, Akkati A, Iavarone AT, Pogliano J, Doudna JA. bioRxiv [Preprint]. 2025 Apr 1:2025.03.28.646030. doi: 10.1101/2025.03.28.646030. PubMed 40196485.
Backbone
  Vector backbone: pET18
  Vector type: Bacterial Expression
Growth in bacteria
  Bacterial resistance: Ampicillin, 100 μg/mL
  Growth temperature: 37°C
  Growth strain: NEB 10-beta
  Copy number: High Copy
Gene/Insert
  Gene/Insert name: Minimal CRISPR polymerase
  Species: E. coli
  Promoter: T7
  Cloning method: Gibson Cloning
Terms and licenses: Academic/Nonprofit Terms; Industry Terms: Not Available to Industry
Depositor comments: Please visit https://doi.org/10.1101/2025.03.28.646030 for the bioRxiv preprint.
How to cite: ED_p_060 was a gift from Jennifer Doudna (Addgene plasmid # 246070 ; http://n2t.net/addgene:246070 ; RRID:Addgene_246070)
